>Addgene plasmid #136641 | pCB6-ZONAB-A | addgene full sequence | sequence record 271741 | Addgene NGS Result
GACATTGATTATTGACTAGTTATTAATAGTAATCAATTACGGGGTCATTAGTTCATAGCCCATATATGGA
GTTCCGCGTTACATAACTTACGGTAAATGGCCCGCCTGGCTGACCGCCCAACGACCCCCGCCCATTGACG
TCAATAATGACGTATGTTCCCATAGTAACGCCAATAGGGACTTTCCATTGACGTCAATGGGTGGAGTATT
TACGGTAAACTGCCCACTTGGCAGTACATCAAGTGTATCATATGCCAAGTCCGCCCCCTATTGACGTCAA
TGACGGTAAATGGCCCGCCTGGCATTATGCCCAGTACATGACCTTACGGGACTTTCCTACTTGGCAGTAC
ATCTACGTATTAGTCATCGCTATTACCATGGTGATGCGGTTTTGGCAGTACACCAATGGGCGTGGATAGC
GGTTTGACTCACGGGGATTTCCAAGTCTCCACCCCATTGACGTCAATGGGAGTTTGTTTTGGCACCAAAA
TCAACGGGACTTTCCAAAATGTCGTAATAACCCCGCCCCGTTGACGCAAATGGGCGGTAGGCGTGTACGG
TGGGAGGTCTATATAAGCAGAGCTCGTTTAGTGAACCGTCAGAATTAATTCAGATCGGAATTCCGATCTG
GTACCACGCGTATCGATAAGCTTGCATGCCTGCAGGTCGACTCTAGAGGATCCATGAGCGAGGCGGGCGA
GGCCACCGGCACCACCAGCAGCAGCAGCAGCAGCCTCCCGCAGGCTCCGGCGGAGGCGGCCCCCGCGGCG
CCCCAGGACCCCGCGCCCAAGAGCCCGGGGGGCAGCGGCGCGCCCCAGGCCGCGGCCCCGCCGCCCGCCG
CGCTCGCCGCGGGAAACCCCGGTGGGGACGCGGCCCCCGCAGCCACGGGCACCGCGGCCCCCGCCTCTTC
GGCCCCCGCCGGCGGTGAGGACGCGGAGAAGAAAGTTCTCGCCACCAAAGTCCTTGGCACTGTCAAATGG
TTCAACGTCAGAAATGGATATGGATTTATAAATCGAAATGACACCAAAGAAGATGTATTTGTACATCAGA
CTGCCATCAAGAAGAATAACCCACGGAAATACCTGCGCAGTGTAGGAGATGGAGAAACTGTAGAATTTGA
TGTGGTTGAAGGAGAGAAGGGTGCAGAAGCAGCCAATGTGACTGGACCAGACGGAGTTCCTGTAGAAGGG
AGCCGTTACGCTGCTGATCGGCGTCGATACAGACGTGGTTACTATGGCAGACGCCGTGGACCTCCCCGTA
ATGCCGGTGAGATTGGAGAGATGAAGGAGGGAGTCCCAGAGGGGACACAGCTGCAGGGACCGGTTCATCG
AAATCCAACTTACCGCCCAAGGTACCGGAGAGGCCCTCCTCGCCCCCGACCTGCCCCAGCTGTTGGTGAG
GCTGAAGATAAAGAGAACCAACAAGCAGCCAATGGTCCAAACCAGCCATCTGCTCGCCGTGGATACCGGC
GCCCATACAACTATCGGCGTCGCCCCCGCCCCCCTAATGCTCCTTCACAAGATGGCAAAGAGACCAAGGC
AGGTGAAGTTCCATCTGAGAACCCCGCTCCAGCCACCGAGCAGAGCAGTGCTGAGTAAGGATCCCGGGTG
GCATCCCTGTGACCCCTCCCCAGTGCCTCTCCTGGCCCTGGAAGTTGCCACTCCAGTGCCCACCAGCCTT
GTCCTAATAAAATTAAGTTGCATCATTTTGTCTGACTAGGTGTCCTTCTATAATATTATGGGGTGGAGGG
GGGTGGTATGGAGCAAGGGGCAAGTTGGGAAGACAACCTGTAGGGCCTGCGGGGTCTATTGGGAACCAAG
CTGGAGTGCAGTGGCACAATCTTGGCTCACTGCAATCTCCGCCTCCTGGGTTCAAGCGATTCTCCTGCCT
CAGCCTCCCGAGTTGTTGGGATTCCAGGCATGCATGACCAGGCTCAGCTAATTTTTGTTTTTTTGGTAGA
GACGGGGTTTCACCATATTGGCCAGGCTGGTCTCCAACTCCTAATCTCAGGTGATCTACCCACCTTGGCC
TCCCAAATTGCTGGGATTACAGGCGTGAACCACTGCTCCCTTCCCTGTCCTTCTGATTTTAAAATAACTA
TACCAGCAGGAGGACGTCCAGACACAGCATAGGCTACCTGGCCATGCCCAACCGGTGGGACATTTGAGTT
GCTTGCTTGGCACTGTCCTCTCATGCGTTGGGTCCACTCAGTAGATGCCTGTTGAATTGGGTACGCGGCC
AGCTTGGCTGTGGAATGTGTGTCAGTTAGGGTGTGGAAAGTCCCCAGGCTCCCCAGCAGGCAGAAGTATG
CAAAGCATGCATCTCAATTAGTCAGCAACCAGGTGTGGAAAGTCCCCAGGCTCCCCAGCAGGCAGAAGTA
TGCAAAGCATGCATCTCAATTAGTCAGCAACCATAGTCCCGCCCCTAACTCCGCCCATCCCGCCCCTAAC
TCCGCCCAGTTCCGCCCATTCTCCGCCCCATGGCTGACTAATTTTTTTTATTTATGCAGAGGCCGAGGCC
GCCTCGGCCTCTGAGCTATTCCAGAAGTAGTGAGGAGGCTTTTTTGGAGGAATTGATCAGCTTGGGATCT
GATCAAGAGACAGGATGAGGATCGTTTCGCATGATTGAACAAGATGGATTGCACGCAGGTTCTCCGGCCG
CTTGGGTGGAGAGGCTATTCGGCTATGACTGGGCACAACAGACAATCGGCTGCTCTGATGCCGCCGTGTT
CCGGCTGTCAGCGCAGGGGCGCCCGGTTCTTTTTGTCAAGACCGACCTGTCCGGTGCCCTGAATGAACTG
CAGGACGAGGCAGCGCGGCTATCGTGGCTGGCCACGACGGGCGTTCCTTGCGCAGCTGTGCTCGACGTTG
TCACTGAAGCGGGAAGGGACTGGCTGCTATTGGGCGAAGTGCCGGGGCAGGATCTCCTGTCATCTCACCT
TGCTCCTGCCGAGAAAGTATCCATCATGGCTGATGCAATGCGGCGGCTGCATACGCTTGATCCGGCTACC
TGCCCATTCGACCACCAAGCGAAACATCGCATCGAGCGAGCACGTACTCGGATGGAAGCCGGTCTTGTCG
ATCAGGATGATCTGGACGAAGAGCATCAGGGGCTCGCGCCAGCCGAACTGTTCGCCAGGCTCAAGGCGCG
CATGCCCGACGGCGAGGATCTCGTCGTGACCCATGGCGATGCCTGCTTGCCGAATATCATGGTGGAAAAT
GGCCGCTTTTCTGGATTCATCGACTGTGGCCGGCTGGGTGTGGCGGACCGCTATCAGGACATAGCGTTGG
CTACCCGTGATATTGCTGAAGAGCTTGGCGGCGAATGGGCTGACCGCTTCCTCGTGCTTTACGGTATCGC
CGCTCCCGATTCGCAGCGCATCGCCTTCTATCGCCTTCTTGACGAGTTCTTCTGAGCGGGACTCTGGGGT
TCGAAATGACCGACCAAGCGACGCCCAACCTGCCATCACGAGATTTCGATTCCACCGCCGCCTTCTATGA
AAGGTTGGGCTTCGGAATCGTTTTCCGGGACGCCGGCTGGATGATCCTCCAGCGCGGGGATCTCATGCTG
GAGTTCTTCGCCCACCCCGGGCTCGATCCCCTCGCGAGTTGGTTCAGCTGCTGCCTGAGGCTGGACGACC
TCGCGGAGTTCTACCGGCAGTGCAAATCCGTCGGCATCCAGGAAACCAGCAGCGGCTATCCGCGCATCCA
TGCCCCCGAACTGCAGGAGTGGGGAGGCACGATGGCCGCTTTGGTCGACCCGGACGGGACGCTCCTGCGC
CTGATACAGAACGAATTGCTTGCAGGCATCTCATGAGTGTGTCTTCCCGTTTTCCGCCTGAGGTCACTGC
GTGGATGGAGCGCTGGCGCCTGCTGCGCGACGGCGAGCTGCTCACCACCCACTCGCCAAGCTGGAACCGT
AAAAAGGCCGCGTTGCTGGCGTTTTTCCATAGGCTCCGCCGATCATAATCAGCCATACCACATTTGTAGA
GGTTTTACTTGCTTTAAAAAACCTCCCACACCTCCCCCTGAACCTGAAACATAAAATGAATGCAATTGTT
GTTGTTAACTTGTTTATTGCAGCTTATAATGGTTACAAATAAAGCAATAGCATCACAAATTTCACAAATA
AAGCATTTTTTTCACTGCATTCTAGTTGTGGTTTGTCCAAACTCATCAATGTATCTTATCATGTCTGGAT
CAATTCCCTATAGTGAGTCGTATTAAATTCGTAATCATGTCATAGCTGTTTCCTGTGTGAAATTGTTATC
CGCTCACAATTCCACACAACATACGAGCCGGAAGCATAAAGTGTAAAGCCTGGGGTGCCTAATGAGTGAG
CTAACTCACATTAATTGCGTTGCGCTCACTGCCCGCTTTCCAGTCGGGAAACCTGTCGTGCCAGCTGCAT
TAATGAATCGGCCAACGCGCGGGGAGAGGCGGTTTGCGTATTGGGCGCTCTTCCGCTTCCTCGCTCACTG
ACTCGCTGCGCTCGGTCGTTCGGCTGCGGCGAGCGGTATCAGCTCACTCAAAGGCGGTAATACGGTTATC
CACAGAATCAGGGGATAACGCAGGAAAGAACATGTGAGCAAAAGGCCAGCAAAAGGCCAGGAACCGTAAA
AAGGCCGCGTTGCTGGCGTTTTTCCATAGGCTCCGCCCCCCTGACGAGCATCACAAAAATCGACGCTCAA
GTCAGAGGTGGCGAAACCCGACAGGACTATAAAGATACCAGGCGTTTCCCCCTGGAAGCTCCCTCGTGCG
CTCTCCTGTTCCGACCCTGCCGCTTACCGGATACCTGTCCGCCTTTCTCCCTTCGGGAAGCGTGGCGCTT
TCTCATAGCTCACGCTGTAGGTATCTCAGTTCGGTGTAGGTCGTTCGCTCCAAGCTGGGCTGTGTGCACG
AACCCCCCGTTCAGCCCGACCGCTGCGCCTTATCCGGTAACTATCGTCTTGAGTCCAACCCGGTAAGACA
CGACTTATCGCCACTGGCAGCAGCCACTGGTAACAGGATTAGCAGAGCGAGGTATGTAGGCGGTGCTACA
GAGTTCTTGAAGTGGTGGCCTAACTACGGCTACACTAGAAGAACAGTATTTGGTATCTGCGCTCTGCTGA
AGCCAGTTACCTTCGGAAAAAGAGTTGGTAGCTCTTGATCCGGCAAACAAACCACCGCTGGTAGCGGTGG
TTTTTTTGTTTGCAAGCAGCAGATTACGCGCAGAAAAAAAGGATCTCAAGAAGATCCTTTGATCTTTTCT
ACGGGGTCTGACGCTCAGTGGAACGAAAACTCACGTTAAGGGATTTTGGTCATGAGATTATCAAAAAGGA
TCTTCACCTAGATCCTTTTAAATTAAAAATGAAGTTTTAAATCAATCTAAAGTATATATGAGTAAACTTG
GTCTGACAGTTACCAATGCTTAATCAGTGAGGCACCTATCTCAGCGATCTGTCTATTTCGTTCATCCATA
GTTGCCTGACTCCCCGTCGTGTAGATAACTACGATACGGGAGGGCTTACCATCTGGCCCCAGTGCTGCAA
TGATACCGCGAGACCCACGCTCACCGGCTCCAGATTTATCAGCAATAAACCAGCCAGCCGGAAGGGCCGA
GCGCAGAAGTGGTCCTGCAACTTTATCCGCCTCCATCCAGTCTATTAATTGTTGCCGGGAAGCTAGAGTA
AGTAGTTCGCCAGTTAATAGTTTGCGCAACGTTGTTGCCATTGCTACAGGCATCGTGGTGTCACGCTCGT
CGTTTGGTATGGCTTCATTCAGCTCCGGTTCCCAACGATCAAGGCGAGTTACATGATCCCCCATGTTGTG
CAAAAAAGCGGTTAGCTCCTTCGGTCCTCCGATCGTTGTCAGAAGTAAGTTGGCCGCAGTGTTATCACTC
ATGGTTATGGCAGCACTGCATAATTCTCTTACTGTCATGCCATCCGTAAGATGCTTTTCTGTGACTGGTG
AGTACTCAACCAAGTCATTCTGAGAATAGTGTATGCGGCGACCGAGTTGCTCTTGCCCGGCGTCAATACG
GGATAATACCGCGCCACATAGCAGAACTTTAAAAGTGCTCATCATTGGAAAACGTTCTTCGGGGCGAAAA
CTCTCAAGGATCTTACCGCTGTTGAGATCCAGTTCGATGTAACCCACTCGTGCACCCAACTGATCTTCAG
CATCTTTTACTTTCACCAGCGTTTCTGGGTGAGCAAAAACAGGAAGGCAAAATGCCGCAAAAAAGGGAAT
AAGGGCGACACGGAAATGTTGAATACTCATACTCTTCCTTTTTCAATATTATTGAAGCATTTATCAGGGT
TATTGTCTCATGAGCGGATACATATTTGAATGTATTTAGAAAAATAAACAAATAGGGGTTCCGCGCACAT
TTCCCCGAAAAGTGCCACCTG
[124 nt withheld, positions 6392-6515]
C
[91 nt withheld, positions 6517-6607]
A
[49 nt withheld, positions 6609-6657]
CCTTTGACGTTGGAGTCCACGTTCTTT
[37 nt withheld, positions 6685-6721]
ACCCTATCTCGGTCTATTCTTTTGATTTATAAGGGATTTTGCCGATTTCGGCCTATTGGTTAAAAAATGA
GCTGATTTAACAAAAATTTAACGCGAATTTTAACAAAATATTAACGCTTACAATTTCCATTCGCCATTCA
GGCTGCGCAACTGTTGGGAAGGGCGATCGGTGCGGGCCTCTTCGCTATTACGCCAGCTGGCGAAAGGGGG
ATGTGCTGCAAGGCGATTAAGTTGGGTAACGCCAGGGTTTTCCCAGTCACGACGTTGTAAAACGACGGCC
AGTGCCAAGCTGATCTATACATTGAATCAATATTGGCAATTAGCCATATTAGTCATTGGTTATATAGCAT
AAATCAATATTGGCTATTGGCCATTGCATACGTTGTATCTATATCATAATATGTACATTTATATTGGCTC
ATGTCCAATATGACCGCCATGTT
Features (pLannotate 1.2.2; 22 found; start..end, strand, type, name):
      1..380     +  enhancer       CMV enhancer: human cytomegalovirus immediate early enhancer
    382..581     +  promoter       CMV promoter: human cytomegalovirus (CMV) immediate early promoter
    648..683     -  misc_feature   MCS (fragment): pUC18/19 multiple cloning site
    684..1595    +  CDS            Ybx3 (fragment): YBOX3_MOUSE - Also known as Csda, Msy4. Experimental evidence at protein level: Swiss-Prot protein existence level 1. Binds to the GM-CSF promoter. Seems to act as a repressor (By similarity). Binds also to full-length mRNA and to short RNA sequences containing the consensus site 5'-UCCAUCA-3'. May have a role in translation repression. From Mus musculus (Mouse).
   1606..2228    +  polyA_signal   hGH poly(A) signal: human growth hormone polyadenylation signal
   2270..2567    +  promoter       SV40 promoter: SV40 enhancer and early promoter
   2621..3412    +  CDS            neo: KKA2_KLEPN - Also known as kan, nptII. Experimental evidence at protein level: Swiss-Prot protein existence level 1. Resistance to kanamycin, neomycin, paromomycin, ribostamycin, butirosin and gentamicin B. From Klebsiella pneumoniae.
   3436..3813    +  CDS            ble: BLE_KLEPN - Experimental evidence at protein level: Swiss-Prot protein existence level 1. Binding protein with a strong affinity to the bleomycin family of antibiotics. Binds to CL990; an antimitotic-antibiotic compound. From Klebsiella pneumoniae.
   3855..3914    +  CDS            str (fragment): STR_KLEPN - Protein inferred from homology: Swiss-Prot protein existence level 3. The aminoglycoside phosphotransferases achieve inactivation of their antibiotic substrates by phosphorylation. From Klebsiella pneumoniae.
   3937..3960    -  rep_origin     CloDF13 ori (fragment): Plasmids containing the CloDF13 (CDF) origin of replication can be propagated in E. coli cells that contain additional plasmids with compatible origins.
   3961..4044    +  CDS            large T antigen (fragment): large T antigen from SV40 (simian virus 40)
   4067..4201    +  polyA_signal   SV40 poly(A) signal: SV40 polyadenylation signal
   4207..4225    -  promoter       T7 promoter: promoter for bacteriophage T7 RNA polymerase
   4263..4279    -  protein_bind   lac operator: The lac repressor binds to the lac operator to inhibit transcription in E. coli. This inhibition can be relieved by adding lactose or isopropyl-β-D-thiogalactopyranoside (IPTG). lac repressor encoded by lacI
   4287..4317    -  promoter       lac promoter: promoter for the E. coli lac operon
   4332..4353    -  protein_bind   CAP binding site: CAP binding activates transcription in the presence of cAMP. E. coli catabolite activator protein
   4366..4458    -  CDS            lacI (fragment): lac repressor; lacI; The lac repressor binds to the lac operator to inhibit transcription in E. coli. This inhibition can be relieved by adding lactose or isopropyl-β-D-thiogalactopyranoside (IPTG).
   4641..5229    -  rep_origin     ori: high-copy-number ColE1/pMB1/pBR322/pUC origin of replication
   5400..6260    -  CDS            AmpR: β-lactamase; bla; confers resistance to ampicillin, carbenicillin, and related antibiotics
   6261..6365    -  promoter       AmpR promoter: bla
   6392..6820    +  rep_origin     f1 ori (sequence partly withheld): f1 bacteriophage origin of replication; arrow indicates direction of (+) strand synthesis
   6851..7005    -  CDS            lacZα (fragment): LacZα fragment of β-galactosidase; lacZ fragment
