[The description below was written by a language model from this plasmid's Addgene catalogue record and pLannotate feature annotations shown in this document.]
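Description:
pCB6-ZONAB-A is a mammalian expression plasmid of about 7.2 kb, built on the pCB6 backbone, that drives expression of isoform A of canine ZONAB, the ZO-1-associated nucleic acid-binding protein. ZONAB is a Y-box transcription factor encoded by YBX3, also known as CSDA or dbpA. The coding region sits just downstream of the human cytomegalovirus immediate early enhancer and promoter and a remnant of a pUC-type polylinker, and it is followed by the human growth hormone polyadenylation signal. The automated annotation labels this open reading frame as a fragment of mouse Ybx3. That label reflects homology matching against a protein database, not a different insert, since the catalogue entry gives the species as canine. No epitope tag or reporter is annotated, and the cloning sites used are recorded as unknown.

A second mammalian cassette places a Tn5-derived segment between the SV40 enhancer/early promoter and an SV40 polyadenylation signal. This segment carries the neomycin phosphotransferase gene, followed by the bleomycin-binding protein gene and a short streptomycin phosphotransferase fragment. The neo gene allows selection of stably transfected cells with G418. In bacteria the plasmid is maintained through a ColE1/pMB1-type origin and selected with ampicillin via the β-lactamase gene. The feature table describes the origin as high copy, whereas the repository lists the plasmid as low copy. An f1 origin, a T7 promoter and lac promoter/operator, lacI and lacZα remnants are leftovers of the cloning vector lineage.

The stated purpose is expression of ZONAB-A in mammalian cells. The associated publication examines how the tight junction protein ZO-1 and this interacting transcription factor regulate ErbB-2 expression.
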