Addgene plasmid #136641: pCB6-ZONAB-A
Purpose: Expression of ZONAB isoform A in mammalian cells
Depositing lab: Maria Balda & Karl Matter. Publication: The tight junction protein ZO-1 and an interacting transcription factor regulate ErbB-2 expression. Balda MS, Matter K. EMBO J. 2000 May 2;19(9):2024-33. doi: 10.1093/emboj/19.9.2024. PubMed 10790369.
Backbone
  Vector backbone: pCB6
  Vector type: Mammalian Expression
Growth in bacteria
  Bacterial resistance: Ampicillin, 100 μg/mL
  Growth temperature: 37°C
  Growth strain: DH5alpha
  Copy number: Low Copy
Gene/Insert
  Gene/Insert name: ZONAB isoform A
  Species: Canine
  Entrez Gene: YBX3 (a.k.a. CSDA, ZONAB, dpbA)
  Cloning method: Restriction Enzyme; 5′ cloning site Unknown (unknown if destroyed)
Terms and licenses: Academic/Nonprofit Terms; Industry Terms: Not Available to Industry
How to cite: pCB6-ZONAB-A was a gift from Maria Balda & Karl Matter (Addgene plasmid # 136641 ; http://n2t.net/addgene:136641 ; RRID:Addgene_136641)
