>Addgene plasmid #136641 | pCB6-ZONAB-A | depositor partial sequence | sequence record 263790 | Insert Sequence
ATGAGCGAGGCGGGCGAGGCCACCGGCACCACCAGCAGCAGCAGCAGCAGCCTCCCGCAGGCTCCGGCGG
AGGCGGCCCCCGCGGCGCCCCAGGACCCCGCGCCCAAGAGCCCGGGGGGCAGCGGCGCGCCCCAGGCCGC
GGCCCCGCCGCCCGCCGCGCTCGCCGCGGGAAACCCCGGTGGGGACGCGGCCCCCGCAGCCACGGGCACC
GCGGCCCCCGCCTCTTCGGCCCCCGCCGGCGGTGAGGACGCGGAGAAGAAAGTTCTCGCCACCAAAGTCC
TTGGCACTGTCAAATGGTTCAACGTCAGAAATGGATATGGATTTATAAATCGAAATGACACCAAAGAAGA
TGTATTTGTACATCACACTGCCATCAAGAAGAATAACCCACGGAAATACCTGCGCAGTGTAGGAGATGGA
GAAACTGTAGAATTTGATGTGGTTGAAGGAGAGAAGGGTGCAGAAGCAGCCAATGTGACTGGACCAGACG
GAGTTCCTGTAGAAGGGAGCCGTTACGCTGCTGATCGGCGTCGATACAGACGTGGTTACTATGGCAGACG
CCGTGGACCTCCCCGTAATGCCGGTGAGATTGGAGAGATGAAGGAGGGAGTCCCAGAGGGGACACAGCTG
CAGGGACCGGTTCATCGAAATCCAACTTACCGCCCAAGGTACCGGAGAGGCCCTCCTCGCCCCCGACCTG
CCCCAGCTGTTGGTGAGGCTGAAGATAAAGAGAACCAACAAGCAGCCAATGGTCCAAACCAGCCATCTGC
TCGCCGTGGATACCGGCGCCCATACAACTATCGGCGTCGCCCCCGCCCCCCTAATGCTCCTTCACAAGAT
GGCAAAGAGACCAAGGCACCTGAAGTTCCATCTGAGAACCCCGCTCCAGCCACCGAGCAGAGCAGTGCTG
AGTAA
